>Addgene plasmid #136626 | pET51b(+)_EGFP_NbALFA | addgene full sequence | sequence record 272058 | Addgene NGS Result
TAATACGACTCACTATAGGGGAATTGTGAGCGGATAACAATTCCCCTCTAGAAATAATTTTGTTTAACTT
TAAGAAGGAGATATACCATGGCAAGCTGGAGCCACCCGCAGTTCGAAAAGGGTGCAGATGACGACGACAA
GGTACCGCATATGGTGAGCAAGGGCGAGGAGCTGTTCACCGGGGTGGTGCCCATCCTGGTCGAGCTGGAC
GGCGACGTAAACGGCCACAAGTTCAGCGTGTCCGGCGAGGGCGAGGGCGATGCCACCTACGGCAAGCTGA
CCCTGAAGTTCATCTGCACCACCGGCAAGCTGCCCGTGCCCTGGCCCACCCTCGTGACCACCCTGACCTA
CGGCGTGCAGTGCTTCAGCCGCTACCCCGACCACATGAAGCAGCACGACTTCTTCAAGTCCGCCATGCCC
GAAGGCTACGTCCAGGAGCGCACCATCTTCTTCAAGGACGACGGCAACTACAAGACCCGCGCCGAGGTGA
AGTTCGAGGGCGACACCCTGGTGAACCGCATCGAGCTGAAGGGCATCGACTTCAAGGAGGACGGCAACAT
CCTGGGGCACAAGCTGGAGTACAACTACAACAGCCACAACGTCTATATCATGGCCGACAAGCAGAAGAAC
GGCATCAAGGTGAACTTCAAGATCCGCCACAACATCGAGGACGGCAGCGTGCAGCTCGCCGACCACTACC
AGCAGAACACCCCCATCGGCGACGGCCCCGTGCTGCTGCCCGACAACCACTACCTGAGCACCCAGTCCGC
CCTGAGCAAAGACCCCAACGAGAAGCGCGATCACATGGTCCTGCTGGAGTTCGTGACCGCCGCCGGGATC
ACTCTCGGCATGGACGAGCTGTACAAGAGCGGCGAAGTGCAGCTTCAGGAGAGTGGTGGTGGCTTGGTGC
AGCCAGGTGGCTCCTTACGGCTGTCCTGTACCGCATCTGGCGTTACGATTAGCGCGCTGAATGCGATGGC
TATGGGGTGGTATCGCCAAGCACCGGGAGAACGTCGTGTGATGGTAGCCGCTGTATCGGAACGTGGCAAT
GCCATGTATCGCGAAAGCGTTCAAGGCCGCTTTACCGTTACCCGCGATTTCACGAACAAAATGGTCAGTC
TGCAGATGGACAACCTGAAACCGGAGGATACAGCGGTGTACTACTGCCATGTCCTCGAAGATCGCGTTGA
TAGCTTTCACGACTATTGGGGTCAAGGGACCCAGGTCACTGTGTCGTCAGGAGCTCCGGGCTTCTCCTCA
ATTTCCGCTCATCACCACCATCATCACCATCACCACCACTAATTAACCTAGGCTGCTGCCACCGCTGAGC
AATAACTAGCATAACCCCTTGGGGCCTCTAAACGGGTCTTGAGGGGTTTTTTGCTGAAAGGAGGAACTAT
ATCCGGATTGGCGAATGGG
[124 nt withheld, positions 1420-1543]
C
[91 nt withheld, positions 1545-1635]
A
[49 nt withheld, positions 1637-1685]
CCTTTGACGTTGGAGTCCACGTTCTTT
[37 nt withheld, positions 1713-1749]
ACCCTATCTCGGTCTATTCTTTTGATTTATAAGGGATTTTGCCGATTTCGGCCTATTGGTTAAAAAATGA
GCTGATTTAACAAAAATTTAACGCGAATTTTAACAAAATATTAACGTTTACAATTTCTGGCGGCACGATG
GCATGAGATTATCAAAAAGGATCTTCACCTAGATCCTTTTAAATTAAAAATGAAGTTTTAAATCAATCTA
AAGTATATATGAGTAAACTTGGTCTGACAGTTACCAATGCTTAATCAGTGAGGCACCTATCTCAGCGATC
TGTCTATTTCGTTCATCCATAGTTGCCTGACTCCCCGTCGTGTAGATAACTACGATACGGGAGGGCTTAC
CATCTGGCCCCAGTGCTGCAATGATACCGCGAGACCCACGCTCACCGGCTCCAGATTTATCAGCAATAAA
CCAGCCAGCCGGAAGGGCCGAGCGCAGAAGTGGTCCTGCAACTTTATCCGCCTCCATCCAGTCTATTAAT
TGTTGCCGGGAAGCTAGAGTAAGTAGTTCGCCAGTTAATAGTTTGCGCAACGTTGTTGCCATTGCTACAG
GCATCGTGGTGTCACGCTCGTCGTTTGGTATGGCTTCATTCAGCTCCGGTTCCCAACGATCAAGGCGAGT
TACATGATCCCCCATGTTGTGCAAAAAAGCGGTTAGCTCCTTCGGTCCTCCGATCGTTGTCAGAAGTAAG
TTGGCCGCAGTGTTATCACTCATGGTTATGGCAGCACTGCATAATTCTCTTACTGTCATGCCATCCGTAA
GATGCTTTTCTGTGACTGGTGAGTACTCAACCAAGTCATTCTGAGAATAGTGTATGCGGCGACCGAGTTG
CTCTTGCCCGGCGTCAATACGGGATAATACCGCGCCACATAGCAGAACTTTAAAAGTGCTCATCATTGGA
AAACGTTCTTCGGGGCGAAAACTCTCAAGGATCTTACCGCTGTTGAGATCCAGTTCGATGTAACCCACTC
GTGCACCCAACTGATCTTCAGCATCTTTTACTTTCACCAGCGTTTCTGGGTGAGCAAAAACAGGAAGGCA
AAATGCCGCAAAAAAGGGAATAAGGGCGACACGGAAATGTTGAATACTCATACTCTTCCTTTTTCAATCA
TGATTGAAGCATTTATCAGGGTTATTGTCTCATGAGCGGATACATATTTGAATGTATTTAGAAAAATAAA
CAAATAGGTCATGACCAAAATCCCTTAACGTGAGTTTTCGTTCCACTGAGCGTCAGACCCCGTAGAAAAG
ATCAAAGGATCTTCTTGAGATCCTTTTTTTCTGCGCGTAATCTGCTGCTTGCAAACAAAAAAACCACCGC
TACCAGCGGTGGTTTGTTTGCCGGATCAAGAGCTACCAACTCTTTTTCCGAAGGTAACTGGCTTCAGCAG
AGCGCAGATACCAAATACTGTCCTTCTAGTGTAGCCGTAGTTAGGCCACCACTTCAAGAACTCTGTAGCA
CCGCCTACATACCTCGCTCTGCTAATCCTGTTACCAGTGGCTGCTGCCAGTGGCGATAAGTCGTGTCTTA
CCGGGTTGGACTCAAGACGATAGTTACCGGATAAGGCGCAGCGGTCGGGCTGAACGGGGGGTTCGTGCAC
ACAGCCCAGCTTGGAGCGAACGACCTACACCGAACTGAGATACCTACAGCGTGAGCTATGAGAAAGCGCC
ACGCTTCCCGAAGGGAGAAAGGCGGACAGGTATCCGGTAAGCGGCAGGGTCGGAACAGGAGAGCGCACGA
GGGAGCTTCCAGGGGGAAACGCCTGGTATCTTTATAGTCCTGTCGGGTTTCGCCACCTCTGACTTGAGCG
TCGATTTTTGTGATGCTCGTCAGGGGGGCGGAGCCTATGGAAAAACGCCAGCAACGCGGCCTTTTTACGG
TTCCTGGCCTTTTGCTGGCCTTTTGCTCACATGTTCTTTCCTGCGTTATCCCCTGATTCTGTGGATAACC
GTATTACCGCCTTTGAGTGAGCTGATACCGCTCGCCGCAGCCGAACGACCGAGCGCAGCGAGTCAGTGAG
CGAGGAAGCGGAAGAGCGCCTGATGCGGTATTTTCTCCTTACGCATCTGTGCGGTATTTCACACCGCAAT
GGTGCACTCTCAGTACAATCTGCTCTGATGCCGCATAGTTAAGCCAGTATACACTCCGCTATCGCTACGT
GACTGGGTCATGGCTGCGCCCCGACACCCGCCAACACCCGCTGACGCGCCCTGACGGGCTTGTCTGCTCC
CGGCATCCGCTTACAGACAAGCTGTGACCGTCTCCGGGAGCTGCATGTGTCAGAGGTTTTCACCGTCATC
ACCGAAACGCGCGAGGCAGCTGCGGTAAAGCTCATCAGCGTGGTCGTGAAGCGATTCACAGATGTCTGCC
TGTTCATCCGCGTCCAGCTCGTTGAGTTTCTCCAGAAGCGTTAATGTCTGGCTTCTGATAAAGCGGGCCA
TGTTAAGGGCGGTTTTTTCCTGTTTGGTCACTGATGCCTCCGTGTAAGGGGGATTTCTGTTCATGGGGGT
AATGATACCGATGAAACGAGAGAGGATGCTCACGATACGGGTTACTGATGATGAACATGCCCGGTTACTG
GAACGTTGTGAGGGTAAACAACTGGCGGTATGGATGCGGCGGGACCAGAGAAAAATCACTCAGGGTCAAT
GCCAGCGCTTCGTTAATACAGATGTAGGTGTTCCACAGGGTAGCCAGCAGCATCCTGCGATGCAGATCCG
GAACATAATGGTGCAGGGCGCTGACTTCCGCGTTTCCAGACTTTACGAAACACGGAAACCGAAGACCATT
CATGTTGTTGCTCAGGTCGCAGACGTTTTGCAGCAGCAGTCGCTTCACGTTCGCTCGCGTATCGGTGATT
CATTCTGCTAACCAGTAAGGCAACCCCGCCAGCCTAGCCGGGTCCTCAACGACAGGAGCACGATCATGCT
AGTCATGCCCCGCGCCCACCGGAAGGAGCTGACTGGGTTGAAGGCTCTCAAGGGCATCGGTCGAGATCCC
GGTGCCTAATGAGTGAGCTAACTTACATTAATTGCGTTGCGCTCACTGCCCGCTTTCCAGTCGGGAAACC
TGTCGTGCCAGCTGCATTAATGAATCGGCCAACGCGCGGGGAGAGGCGGTTTGCGTATTGGGCGCCAGGG
TGGTTTTTCTTTTCACCAGTGAGACGGGCAACAGCTGATTGCCCTTCACCGCCTGGCCCTGAGAGAGTTG
CAGCAAGCGGTCCACGCTGGTTTGCCCCAGCAGGCGAAAATCCTGTTTGATGGTGGTTAACGGCGGGATA
TAACATGAGCTGTCTTCGGTATCGTCGTATCCCACTACCGAGATGTCCGCACCAACGCGCAGCCCGGACT
CGGTAATGGCGCGCATTGCGCCCAGCGCCATCTGATCGTTGGCAACCAGCATCGCAGTGGGAACGATGCC
CTCATTCAGCATTTGCATGGTTTGTTGAAAACCGGACATGGCACTCCAGTCGCCTTCCCGTTCCGCTATC
GGCTGAATTTGATTGCGAGTGAGATATTTATGCCAGCCAGCCAGACGCAGACGCGCCGAGACAGAACTTA
ATGGGCCCGCTAACAGCGCGATTTGCTGGTGACCCAATGCGACCAGATGCTCCACGCCCAGTCGCGTACC
GTCTTCATGGGAGAAAATAATACTGTTGATGGGTGTCTGGTCAGAGACATCAAGAAATAACGCCGGAACA
TTAGTGCAGGCAGCTTCCACAGCAATGGCATCCTGGTCATCCAGCGGATAGTTAATGATCAGCCCACTGA
CGCGTTGCGCGAGAAGATTGTGCACCGCCGCTTTACAGGCTTCGACGCCGCTTCGTTCTACCATCGACAC
CACCACGCTGGCACCCAGTTGATCGGCGCGAGATTTAATCGCCGCGACAATTTGCGACGGCGCGTGCAGG
GCCAGACTGGAGGTGGCAACGCCAATCAGCAACGACTGTTTGCCCGCCAGTTGTTGTGCCACGCGGTTGG
GAATGTAATTCAGCTCCGCCATCGCCGCTTCCACTTTTTCCCGCGTTTTCGCAGAAACGTGGCTGGCCTG
GTTCACCACGCGGGAAACGGTCTGATAAGAGACACCGGCATACTCTGCGACATCGTATAACGTTACTGGT
TTCACATTCACCACCCTGAATTGACTCTCTTCCGGGCGCTATCATGCCATACCGCGAAAGGTTTTGCGCC
ATTCGATGGTGTCCGGGATCTCGACGCTCTCCCTTATGCGACTCCTGCATTAGGAAGCAGCCCAGTAGTA
GGTTGAGGCCGTTGAGCACCGCCGCCGCAAGGAATGGTGCATGCAAGGAGATGGCGCCCAACAGTCCCCC
GGCCACGGGGCCTGCCACCATACCCACGCCGAAACAAGCGCTCATGAGCCCGAAGTGGCGAGCCCGATCT
TCCCCATCGGTGATGTCGGCGATATAGGCGCCAGCAACCGCACCTGTGGCGCCGGTGATGCCGGCCACGA
TGCGTCCGGCGTAGAGGATCGAGATCGATCTCGATCCCGCGAAAT
Features (pLannotate 1.2.2; 20 found; start..end, strand, type, name):
      1..19      +  promoter       T7 promoter: promoter for bacteriophage T7 RNA polymerase
     20..44      +  protein_bind   lac operator: The lac repressor binds to the lac operator to inhibit transcription in E. coli. This inhibition can be relieved by adding lactose or isopropyl-β-D-thiogalactopyranoside (IPTG). lac repressor encoded by lacI
     59..81      +  RBS            RBS: efficient ribosome binding site from bacteriophage T7 gene 10 (Olins and Rangwala, 1989)
     97..120     +  CDS            Strep-Tag II: peptide that binds Strep-Tactin®, an engineered form of streptavidin
    151..867     +  CDS            EGFP: EGFP is a basic (constitutively fluorescent) green fluorescent protein published in 1996, derived from Aequorea victoria. It is reported to be a rapidly-maturing weak dimer with moderate acid sensitivity.
    874..1239    +  CDS            HVM20_MOUSE: Experimental evidence at protein level: Swiss-Prot protein existence level 1. From Mus musculus (Mouse).
   1311..1328    +  CDS            SET1 (fragment): solubility-enhancement tag derived from T7 phage gene 10B
   1336..1383    +  terminator     T7 terminator: transcription terminator for bacteriophage T7 RNA polymerase
   1420..1875    +  rep_origin     f1 ori (sequence partly withheld): f1 bacteriophage origin of replication; arrow indicates direction of (+) strand synthesis
   1990..2850    -  CDS            AmpR: β-lactamase; bla; confers resistance to ampicillin, carbenicillin, and related antibiotics
   2851..2943    -  promoter       AmpR promoter: bla
   3024..3612    +  rep_origin     ori: high-copy-number ColE1/pMB1/pBR322/pUC origin of replication
   3798..3937    -  misc_feature   bom: basis of mobility region from pBR322
   4039..4230    -  CDS            rop: Rop protein, which maintains plasmids at low copy number; rop
   4247..4627    +  CDS            YPB1_ECOLX: Protein predicted: Swiss-Prot protein existence level 4. From Escherichia coli.
   4689..4753    -  CDS            TcR (fragment): tetracycline efflux protein; tet; confers resistance to tetracycline
   4768..4789    -  protein_bind   CAP binding site: CAP binding activates transcription in the presence of cAMP. E. coli catabolite activator protein
   4802..5884    -  CDS            lacI: lac repressor; lacI; The lac repressor binds to the lac operator to inhibit transcription in E. coli. This inhibition can be relieved by adding lactose or isopropyl-β-D-thiogalactopyranoside (IPTG).
   5885..5962    -  promoter       lacI promoter: lacI
   5970..6249    -  CDS            TcR (fragment): tetracycline efflux protein; tet; confers resistance to tetracycline
