[The description below was written by a language model from this plasmid's Addgene catalogue record and pLannotate feature annotations shown in this document.]
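Description:
pET51b(+)_EGFP_NbALFA is a bacterial expression plasmid of about 6.3 kb built on the Novagen pET51-b(+) backbone. It produces a synthetic fusion of EGFP to NbALFA, the nanobody that recognises the ALFA-tag peptide. The plasmid is propagated in E. coli under ampicillin selection (β-lactamase with its own promoter). It replicates from a pBR322-type ColE1 origin accompanied by the bom site and the rop gene, consistent with the low copy number listed in the record. An f1 origin is also present, and short tetracycline-resistance fragments are non-functional remnants of the pBR322 lineage.

The 1,215 bp insert, introduced by Gibson cloning, sits downstream of a T7 promoter with an adjacent lac operator and the T7 gene 10 ribosome binding site, and is followed by the T7 terminator. The plasmid carries lacI, so transcription is repressed until IPTG induction in a host supplying T7 RNA polymerase. The open reading frame begins with an N-terminal Strep-Tag II, continues through EGFP, and then runs into a segment of about 365 bp. The automated annotation labels that segment as a mouse immunoglobulin heavy-chain variable region. This label most likely reflects sequence similarity of the nanobody domain to such regions rather than a mouse origin. The catalogue lists a C-terminal 10xHis tag that the feature table does not annotate explicitly, and a small "SET1" fragment call just before the terminator is probably an incidental match.

The two affinity tags allow purification of full-length protein. The product is a fluorescent ALFA-tag binder, deposited with work on chemogenetic control of nanobodies.
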