Addgene plasmid #136626: pET51b(+)_EGFP_NbALFA
Purpose: Plasmid encoding the bacterial expression of NbALFA for ALFA-tag as an EGFP-fusion
Depositing lab: Kai Johnsson. Depositing organization: Max Planck Institute for Medical Research. Publication: Chemogenetic Control of Nanobodies. Farrants H, Tarnawski M, Muller TG, Otsuka S, Hiblot J, Koch B, Kueblbeck M, Krausslich HG, Ellenberg J, Johnsson K. Nat Methods. 2020 Feb 17. pii: 10.1038/s41592-020-0746-7. doi: 10.1038/s41592-020-0746-7. PubMed 32066961.
Backbone
  Vector backbone: pET51-b(+)
  Backbone manufacturer: Novagen
  Total vector size (bp): 6277
  Vector type: Bacterial Expression
Growth in bacteria
  Bacterial resistance: Ampicillin, 100 μg/mL
  Growth temperature: 37°C
  Growth strain: DH5alpha
  Copy number: Low Copy
Gene/Insert
  Gene/Insert name: EGFP-NbALFA
  Species: Synthetic
  Insert size (bp): 1215
  Promoter: T7
  Tag / fusion protein: Strep (N terminal on insert); Hisx10 (C terminal on insert)
  Cloning method: Gibson Cloning
  Sequencing primers: 5′ T7; 3′ RP
Terms and licenses: Academic/Nonprofit Terms; Industry Terms: Not Available to Industry
How to cite: pET51b(+)_EGFP_NbALFA was a gift from Kai Johnsson (Addgene plasmid # 136626 ; http://n2t.net/addgene:136626 ; RRID:Addgene_136626)
